>Addgene plasmid #30295 | pETCON-HB78/design_44 | depositor partial sequence | sequence record 13951 | Author sequence
CATATGTTCACAGGTGTCATCATTAAGCAAGGTTGTTTATTGAAGCAAGGTCATACCAGAAAGAATTGGA
GTGTAAGAAAGTTTATATTGAGAGAAGATCCAGCTTACTTGCATTACTACTACCCATTGGGTTACTTCTC
TCCTTTGGGTGCAATTCACTTAAGAGGTTGTGTTGTAACTTCCGTCGAATCTAATTCAAACGGTAGAAAG
AGTGAAGAAGAAAATTTGTTCGAAATTATAACAGCTGACGAAGTTCATTACTTCTTACAAGCAGCAACAC
CTAAGGAAAGAACTGAATGGATAAAGGCAATACAAATGGCATCAAGACTCGAG
