>Addgene plasmid #30295 | pETCON-HB78/design_44 | addgene partial sequence | sequence record 35468 | 30295 with GAL1
GAATTCCCTACTTCATACATTTTCAATTAAGATGCAGTTACTTCGCTGTTTTTCAATATTTTCTGTTATT
GCTTCAGTTTTAGCACAGGAACTGACAACTATATGCGAGCAAATCCCCTCACCAACTTTAGAATCGACGC
CGTACTCTTTGTCAACGACTACTATTTTGGCCAACGGGAAGGCAATGCAAGGAGTTTTTGAATATTACAA
ATCAGTAACGTTTGTCAGTAATTGCGGTTCTCACCCCTCAACAACTAGCAAAGGCAGCCCCATAAACACA
CAGTATGTTTTTAAGGACAATAGCTCGACGATTGAAGGTAGATACCCATACGACGTTCCAGACTACGCTC
TGCAGGCTAGTGGTGGAGGAGGCTCTGGTGGAGGCGGTAGCGGAGGCGGAGGGTCGGCTAGCCATATGTT
CACAGGTGTCATCATTAAGCAAGGTTGTTTATTGAAGCAAGGTCATACCAGAAAGAATTGGAGTGTAAGA
AAGTTTATATTGAGAGAAGATCCAGCTTACTTGCATTACTACTACCCATTGGGTTACTTCTCTCCTTTGG
GTGCAATTCACTTAAGAGGTTGTGTTGTAACTTCCGTCGAATCTAATTCAAACGGTAGAAAGAGTGAAGA
AGAAAATTTGTTCGAAATTATAACAGCTGACGAAGTTCATTACTTCTTACAAGCAGCAACACCTAAGGAA
AGAACTGAATGGATAAAGGCAATACAAATGGCATCAAGACTCGAGGGGGGCGGATCCGAACAAAAGCTTA
TTTCTGAAGAGGACTTGTAATAGAGATCTGATAACAACAGTGTAGATGTAACAAAATCGACTTTGTTCCC
ACTGTACTTTTAGCTCGTACAAAATACAATATACTTTTCATTTCTCCGTAAACAACATGTTTTCCCATGT
AATATCCTT
