[The description below was written by a language model from this plasmid's Addgene catalogue record.]
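Description:
pETCON-HB78/design_44 is a yeast expression plasmid built on the pETCON backbone (about 5.4 kb without insert). It carries a 333 bp computationally designed open reading frame encoding HB78, also labelled design 44. HB78 is a de novo protein intended to bind the hemagglutinin (HA) of the SC1918/H1 influenza virus. The insert is a designed sequence with no natural source organism. It was cloned between NdeI and XhoI sites, both of which remain intact, so the coding region can be excised or swapped for other designs. In bacteria the plasmid is maintained at high copy under ampicillin selection.

The record gives no feature table. It therefore does not state the yeast promoter, the yeast selectable marker, the origins of replication, or any fusion partners or epitope tags flanking the insert. pETCON is generally known as a yeast surface display vector, in which the cloned protein is expressed as a fusion anchored to the cell wall so that binding to a labelled target can be measured by flow cytometry. The specific display elements in this construct cannot be confirmed from the information given.

The associated publication is a community-wide assessment of protein-interface modelling aimed at improving design methodology, which fits the construct's role as one of a numbered series of designed HA binders. The plasmid would typically be used to express HB78 in yeast and test experimentally whether the design binds its HA target. It could also serve as a benchmark case for comparing computational predictions of protein-protein interfaces with measured behaviour.
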