Addgene plasmid #30295: pETCON-HB78/design_44
Depositing lab: David Baker. Depositing organization: University of Washington. Publication: Community-Wide Assessment of Protein-Interface Modeling Suggests Improvements to Design Methodology. Fleishman SJ, Whitehead TA, Strauch EM, Corn JE, Qin S, Zhou HX, Mitchell JC, Demerdash ON, Takeda-Shitaka M, Terashi G, Moal IH, Li X, Bates PA, Zacharias M, Park H, Ko JS, Lee H, Seok C, Bourquard T, Bernauer J, Poupon A, Aze J, Soner S, Ovali SK, Ozbek P, Tal NB, Haliloglu T, Hwang H, Vreven T, Pierce BG, Weng Z, Perez-Cano L, Pons C, Fernandez-Recio J, Jiang F, Yang F, Gong X, Cao L, Xu X, Liu B, Wang P, Li C, Wang C, Robert CH, Guharoy M, Liu S, Huang Y, Li L, Guo D, Chen Y, Xiao Y, London N, Itzhaki Z, Schueler-Furman O, Inbar Y, Patapov V, Cohen M, Schreiber G, Tsuchiya Y, Kanamori E, Standley DM, Nakamura H, Kinoshita K, Driggers CM, Hall RG, Morgan JL, Hsu VL, Zhan J, Yang Y, Zhou Y, Kastritis PL, Bonvin AM, Zhang W, Camacho CJ, Kilambi KP, Sircar A, Gray JJ, Ohue M, Uchikoga N, Matsuzaki Y, Ishida T, Akiyama Y, Khashan R, Bush S, Fouches D, Tropsha A, Esquivel-Rodriguez J, Kihara D, Stranges PB, Jacak R, Kuhlman B, Huang SY, Zou X, Wodak SJ, Janin J, Baker D. J Mol Biol. 2011 Sep 29. 10.1016/j.jmb.2011.09.031 PubMed 22001016.
Backbone
  Vector backbone: pETCON
  Backbone size w/o insert (bp): 5400
  Vector type: Yeast Expression
Growth in bacteria
  Bacterial resistance: Ampicillin, 100 μg/mL
  Growth temperature: 37°C
  Growth strain: DH5alpha
  Copy number: High Copy
Gene/Insert
  Gene/Insert name: SC1918/H1 HA designed binding protein HB78
  Species: Designed Sequence
  Insert size (bp): 333
  Cloning method: Restriction Enzyme; 5′ cloning site NdeI (not destroyed); 3′ cloning site XhoI (not destroyed)
  Sequencing primers: 5′ UP-GS
Resource information
  A portion of this plasmid was derived from a plasmid made by: Designed sequence
Terms and licenses: Academic/Nonprofit Terms; Industry Terms: Not Available to Industry
How to cite: pETCON-HB78/design_44 was a gift from David Baker (Addgene plasmid # 30295 ; http://n2t.net/addgene:30295 ; RRID:Addgene_30295)
